>Addgene plasmid #73493 | 373 pTol2-fli1ep:CherryDest | depositor full sequence | sequence record 135731 | pTol2-fli1ep:CherryDest
CCACCTAAATTGTAAGCGTTAATATTTTGTTAAAATTCGCGTTAAATTTTTGTTAAATCAGCTCATTTTT
TAACCAATAGGCCGAAATCGGCAAAATCCCTTATAAATCAAAAGAATAGACCGAGATAGGGT
[37 nt withheld, positions 133-169]
AAAGAACGTGGACTCCAACGTCAAAGG
[49 nt withheld, positions 197-245]
T
[91 nt withheld, positions 247-337]
G
[124 nt withheld, positions 339-462]
CCCATTCGCCATTCAGGCTGCGCAACTGTTGGGAAGGGCGATCGGTGCGGGCCTCTTCGCTATTACGCCA
GCTGGCGAAAGGGGGATGTGCTGCAAGGCGATTAAGTTGGGTAACGCCAGGGTTTTCCCAGTCACGACGT
TGTAAAACGACGGCCAGTGAGCGCGCGTAATACGACTCACTATAGGGCGAATTGGGTACAGGTCATTGCA
CAACACCAGAAATGCCCTCTGATCTGCAAAAGACGTGAATATCTGTTCAGACACCCATATCCACTCTGTT
CCACACAGGTCAGAGGTTTGTCCAGGAGTTCTTGACAGAGGTGTAAAAAGTACTCAAAAATTTTACTCAA
GTGAAAGTACAAGTACTTAGGGAAAATTTTACTCAATTAAAAGTAAAAGTATCTGGCTAGAATCTTACTT
GAGTAAAAGTAAAAAAGTACTCCATTAAAATTGTACTTGAGTATTAAGGAAGTAAAAGTAAAAGCAAGAA
AGAAAACTAGAGATTCTTGTTTAAGCTTTTAATCTCAAAAAACATTAAATGAAATGCATACAAGGTTTTA
TCCTGCTTTAGAACTGTTTGTATTTAATTATCAAACTATAAGACAGACAATCTAATGCCAGTACACGCTA
CTCAAAGTTGTAAAACCTCAGATTTAACTTCAGTAGAAGCTGATTCTCAAAATTGTTAGTGTCAAGCCTA
GCTCTTTTGGGGCTGAAAAGCAATCCTGCAGTGCTGAAAAGCCTCTCACAGGCAGCCGATGCGGGAAGAG
GTGTATTAGTCTTGATAGAGAGGCTGCAAATAGCAGGAAACGTGAGCAGAGACTCCCTGGTGTCTGAAAC
ACAGGCCAGATGGGCCGATAATTCGCCCTTGGAGATCTCATCTTTGACCCATAAACATACACTAAAACCC
AACAGTCAACTTTATCAAATGAAATGAGTGTAATTAACTCAAAATTTACTGAATGTTGATTCTACTCATT
CGAAAAGAGTTTTAAACTCAGTGTTGAAGGTAGTGAGTTCATTAAATACCTCATTACTTCAACTTAACTG
GAGTAAGTTCATGGTACTCACATAGATTAGTTTAGCTCAAATGGTTTGTAGCAGTCGGTTCCCTCAAGCA
GTTTGAGTTGCCTTAACTTTTTGGGTTTTACAGTACTCAGTTGGTTTGAGTTCACTTCACTTATTGGGTT
CAACATGTGCTCAAATTGCATCGTTTAATCAAATAGATTAAGTTCACAGTACTCATTAGGATTAGTTTTT
GAACTTAAATGGTTTGTTGCAGTCGGTTTCCTCAAACGGTTTGAGTTTCCATAACTTTATGGGTTTTTCA
GTGTAGTAAACATATGCATCCACAGATTATAATAGTAACCTGCATGTTTTTTCCTTCACAATTTGACACA
GATACCTCACATGATTGACTTTTAACTGTACACTTTAGTCGACAATGAGAAGGGTGTCTCAATCTATGGG
TATTTCCTGTTCCACACAATCTGGTTTCCTGTCAGGTTTCCTTTTCCTCCTGAAACAAAAGACAGGAATG
CCCTCTGTATAAAATAGCACAGCGCTTTTAATGGGTCTCTGTACATCCCGACCTCATGACGCATCTTCTG
CGGGACAGCTCAATCACGATCAAGTTGGCTTATGAAAACAGTTTTTTGTCCCCCTGTTAAGTTAAAAGCA
CGGTAGCATACATGCATTATTCATCATGCAGCATATTCAGCAGTACAAAAGATGAGCTCTTGACACACCT
CAGCGTAAAATCTCTATTCCAGCGTAATCCTGCGGTTCTGGATGGTTAAGCGAGCCTTGCAAACACGGCC
AATTTATAGCCATGTTGAAAATAGCAGCTTTGTGAGCATTTCGACCTCAATGTACCAAGAATGCGTGCTC
GGTAACTGAAAAAGAGGGGGTGGAGATTTTGGATTTAGAGATGGAATCACATGCACGCTGTATATGCTAT
ATAAAAATAGCAGGCATTTAATGCATGCAAAATATGTTTCGACACTAAACACTACAAGTCGGAAATATAT
CTATTTTTCTTTTTTTAACGAAATGAGACATTTAATGCGCAGTAAATGTAGTCTAACACGCACAATATTC
CTATTATTGTCCATGAAAAATGTGAGGTCATATGCTACTGATTTAAAGAAAATGTTGAACAGGCACAGCA
CACAAGAGGTATCAGCCTCTCTATATGGTCCATACAGCACCAGGCTCGCTGCGTTCATGTGCATTCAGAG
GCGCGCACACGTGTGGAGCAGACAGACTCGACGCAGCGGGCTTTGCTTTTTATTCATGGAAGCCCATTTT
AGAAGAAGCTCGGGCAGACTCGTCACATTCTTCACTTCACCATAGGTAGATCAAATCAAAGTTATTGGAT
ATAACGGAACAATATTCATCATATTATGAGATTATTATTAAGACCGAGTGCATTAGACATATTTTGTATT
TCGATCGTTGGAAAAAGTATATATTTTATTTTAGCCTTAAACTATGGTTAGCCTATATTAATCAGCATAA
TCTGTTATTTCAGACGTTGTATTAATGATTATTTCTAGCACAGCTTTGATGCATCAATGCAATGTTTCTA
CAAACCCGCCTTGTTTAATGTCGGAAAAAAAGCGCAACAAATGTAAAGAGTTGGCAGGCATTCTGTAAAT
ATTTCCAGGCAAAAACATGCACAAAGGAAAGAAACACCATTGTTTTGGTGTCTTATCTTCGCTGGACAAA
TATCCTGCTTTGGGTGCCGTAATGAAGGCAGGGCCAGTGACACACACACATACACACACACACATACACG
CATACACGGCTTCCTTCTCAAGCGCAGTGACTTCACTTCCCAAATTTAGAGGAAAAAAAACCATCCGGCG
AAACTGTCTCTGTCTCTCCGCCACATATCGGGGGCTGGAATTAATTCAGACGCGAAGGGCGAATTATCGC
TAGCGCCACCATGGTGAGCAAGGGCGAGGAGGACAACATGGCCATCATCAAGGAGTTCATGCGCTTCAAG
GTGCACATGGAGGGCTCCGTGAACGGCCACGAGTTCGAGATCGAGGGCGAGGGCGAGGGCCGCCCCTACG
AGGGCACCCAGACCGCCAAGCTGAAGGTGACCAAGGGCGGCCCCCTGCCCTTCGCCTGGGACATCCTGTC
CCCTCAGTTCATGTACGGCTCCAAGGCCTACGTGAAGCACCCCGCCGACATCCCCGACTACTTGAAGCTG
TCCTTCCCCGAGGGCTTCAAGTGGGAGCGCGTGATGAACTTCGAGGACGGCGGCGTGGTGACCGTGACCC
AGGACTCCTCCCTGCAGGACGGCGAGTTCATCTACAAGGTGAAGCTGCGCGGCACCAACTTCCCCTCCGA
CGGCCCCGTAATGCAGAAGAAGACCATGGGCTGGGAGGCCTCCTCCGAGCGGATGTACCCCGAGGACGGC
GCCCTGAAGGGCGAGATCAAGCAGAGGCTGAAGCTGAAGGACGGCGGCCACTACGACGCCGAGGTCAAGA
CCACCTACAAGGCCAAGAAGCCCGTGCAGCTGCCCGGCGCCTACAACGTCAACATCAAGCTGGACATCAC
CTCCCACAACGAGGACTACACCATCGTGGAACAGTACGAGCGCGCCGAGGGCCGCCACTCCACCGGCGGC
ATGGACGAGCTGTACAAGAGATCTCGAATCACAAGTTTGTACAAAAAAGCTGAACGAGAAACGTAAAATG
ATATAAATATCAATATATTAAATTAGATTTTGCATAAAAAACAGACTACATAATACTGTAAAACACAACA
TATCCAGTCACTATGGCGGCCGCATTAGGCACCCCAGGCTTTACACTTTATGCTTCCGGCTCGTATAATG
TGTGGATTTTGAGTTAGGATCCGTCGAGATTTTCAGGAGCTAAGGAAGCTAAAATGGAGAAAAAAATCAC
TGGATATACCACCGTTGATATATCCCAATGGCATCGTAAAGAACATTTTGAGGCATTTCAGTCAGTTGCT
CAATGTACCTATAACCAGACCGTTCAGCTGGATATTACGGCCTTTTTAAAGACCGTAAAGAAAAATAAGC
ACAAGTTTTATCCGGCCTTTATTCACATTCTTGCCCGCCTGATGAATGCTCATCCGGAATTCCGTATGGC
AATGAAAGACGGTGAGCTGGTGATATGGGATAGTGTTCACCCTTGTTACACCGTTTTCCATGAGCAAACT
GAAACGTTTTCATCGCTCTGGAGTGAATACCACGACGATTTCCGGCAGTTTCTACACATATATTCGCAAG
ATGTGGCGTGTTACGGTGAAAACCTGGCCTATTTCCCTAAAGGGTTTATTGAGAATATGTTTTTCGTCTC
AGCCAATCCCTGGGTGAGTTTCACCAGTTTTGATTTAAACGTGGCCAATATGGACAACTTCTTCGCCCCC
GTTTTCACCATGGGCAAATATTATACGCAAGGCGACAAGGTGCTGATGCCGCTGGCGATTCAGGTTCATC
ATGCCGTTTGTGATGGCTTCCATGTCGGCAGAATGCTTAATGAATTACAACAGTACTGCGATGAGTGGCA
GGGCGGGGCGTAAACGCGTGGATCCGGCTTACTAAAAGCCAGATAACAGTATGCGTATTTGCGCGCTGAT
TTTTGCGGTATAAGAATATATACTGATATGTATACCCGAAGTATGTCAAAAAGAGGTATGCTATGAAGCA
GCGTATTACAGTGACAGTTGACAGCGACAGCTATCAGTTGCTCAAGGCATATATGATGTCAATATCTCCG
GTCTGGTAAGCACAACCATGCAGAATGAAGCCCGTCGTCTGCGTGCCGAACGCTGGAAAGCGGAAAATCA
GGAAGGGATGGCTGAGGTCGCCCGGTTTATTGAAATGAACGGCTCTTTTGCTGACGAGAACAGGGGCTGG
TGAAATGCAGTTTAAGGTTTACACCTATAAAAGAGAGAGCCGTTATCGTCTGTTTGTGGATGTACAGAGT
GATATTATTGACACGCCCGGGCGACGGATGGTGATCCCCCTGGCCAGTGCACGTCTGCTGTCAGATAAAG
TCTCCCGTGAACTTTACCCGGTGGTGCATATCGGGGATGAAAGCTGGCGCATGATGACCACCGATATGGC
CAGTGTGCCGGTCTCCGTTATCGGGGAAGAAGTGGCTGATCTCAGCCACCGCGAAAATGACATCAAAAAC
GCCATTAACCTGATGTTCTGGGGAATATAAATGTCAGGCTCCCTTATACACAGCCAGTCTGCAGGTCGAC
CATAGTGACTGGATATGTTGTGTTTTACAGTATTATGTAGTCTGTTTTTTATGCAAAATCTAATTTAATA
TATTGATATTTATATCATTTTACGTTTCTCGTTCAGCTTTCTTGTACAAAGTGGTGATTCGAGCCTCTAG
AACTATAGTGAGTCGTATTACGTAGATCCAGACATGATAAGATACATTGATGAGTTTGGACAAACCACAA
CTAGAATGCAGTGAAAAAAATGCTTTATTTGTGAAATTTGTGATGCTATTGCTTTATTTGTAACCATTAT
AAGCTGCAATAAACAAGTTAACAACAACAATTGCATTCATTTTATGTTTCAGGTTCAGGGGGAGGTGTGG
GAGGTTTTTTAATTCGCGGCCGCGGCGCCAATGCATTGGGCCCTCGAGCATATGAGATCTGTCCCGATCT
TTCTCTTCTGTGCTGTCAATTTAGAGTAGTTTTTGAGGTAATTTGGGTGCATTCTCTGTAAAAACAACAA
ATAAATATTTATATTGTATGCAATAAATGTAACAATTACACATACACTCTCTGATTACAGCATTAAAGGG
TTAGTTCACCCAAAAATGAAAAGATGTCATTAATGACTCACCCTCATGTCGTTCCAAGCCCGTAACACCT
CCGTTCATCTTCGGAACACAGTTTAAGATATTTTAGATTTAGTCCGAGAGCTTTCTGTCCCTCCACTGAA
AATGTATGTACGGTATACTGTCCATGTCCAGAAAGGTAATAAAAACATCAAAGTAGTCCATGTGACATCA
GTGGGTTAGGTAGAATTATTTGAAGCATCGAAAATACATTTTGGTCCAAAAATAACAAAACCTACGACTT
TATTCAGCATTGTAGCGTCACTGCGAAGTCGTGAACGCGGATTGACAACAGACCCGGAAGAGAATACAAT
GCCGAATAAAGTCGTAGGTTTTGTTATTTTTGGACCAAAATGTATTCGATGCTTCAAAAAATTCTAACTA
ACCCACTGATGTCACATGGACTACTTTGATGTTTTTATTACCTTTCTGGACATGGACAGTATACCGTACA
TACATTCTCAATGGAGGCACAGAAAGCTCTCGGACTAAATCTAAAATATCTTAAACTGTGTTCTGAAGAT
GAACGGAGGTCTTACGGGCTTGGAACGACATGAGGGCGAGTCATTAATGACATTATTTTCATTTTTGGGT
GAACTAACCCTTTAATAAAACTGACATTTGCAGCCAATTGCACACTTTATAATGTTAAATACTTGTTGAT
TTTAGAAATACAGTAGCATTTAGTGACAATCAAACATTAATTTTATTTCTGATTATATTGACAAAAACAC
AGGACTGTAAGGCTGACATGACAGGGTGAATTGATTTCATTACATTAGTTTTGATGGTAACACTTTTACA
ATAAGGTTCGTTAGTTAACTACATTAGTTAACATGAACTAATAATGAACTGCACGTATACATGTTAATTT
CAACATTTACTAATACTTTATATCTTGTTAACATTAGTTAATGCACTGTGAACTAACATGAACAAACAAT
GAACATCTGTATTTCTATTAACTAACGTTAACAAAGATTAACAGATACAGTAACAAATGTATTGCTCATG
GTTATTTAATGTTAGTTAATACATGAACTAATCAACCTCATTGTAAAGTGTTACCGTTTTGACAATACAA
CATGTTTGGAAAAAAATTTCTCGCTTGGTTTTCTTGTGTTTTGCATGAATTCAAACACAATGAGAGCACG
GAATGATAATGATTATTCAAAGCTGCAATAGGCGCCAAATTTCCCGTGGACCTAACGTTACCAATTACAA
ATGCATTTTAGCATTTTATTACGTGAGCCTTATATTGTCAATCGCATGCATTAGTGAAAATAGGCCTACT
ACACATATAAAAGGCGCGCCATCAACGTCAAAACATGCACACCCAAAAAAAAAAAAAAAAAAAAAAAAAA
AAACTATCAGTAAAACAAAATACTTAATGTACTTACCTCAATATGCTTCCTTAGGTTTGATGGCGAACTT
TTGAAGGCCGATATTTCTTTATTAAGCGGGAGACAGAGGACACATTTCATCTTGAATGAATCTTTATTTA
CACCACTTAAAGAAAAGAATTCGCGAAGATACGGCCACGGGTGCTCTTGATCCTGTGGCTGATTTTGGAC
TGTGCTGCTCGCAGCTGCTGATGAATCACATACTTCCTCCATTTTCTTCCACTGATTGACTGTTATAATT
TCCCTAATTTCCAGGTCAAGGTGCTGTGCATTGTGGTAATAGATGTGACATGACGTCACTTCCAAAGGAC
CAATGAACATGTCTGACCAATTTCATATAATGTGAAAACGATTTTCATAGGCAGAATAAATAACATTTAA
ATTAAACTGGGCATCAGCGCAATTCAATTGGTTTGGTAATAGCAAGGGAAAATAGAATGAAGTGATCTCC
AAAAAATAAGTACTTTTTGACTGTAAATAAAATTGTAAGGAGTAAAAAGTACTTTTTTTTCTAAAAAAAT
GTAATTAAGTAAAAGTAAAAGTATTGATTTTTAATTGTACTCAAGTAAAGTAAAAATCCCCAAAAATAAT
ACTTAAGTACAGTAATCAAGTAAAATTACTCAAGTACTTTACACCTCTGGTTCTTGACCCCCTACCTTCA
GCAAGCCCAGCAGATCCACTAGTTCTAGAGCGGCCGCCACCGCGGTGGAGCTCCAGCTTTTGTTCCCTTT
AGTGAGGGTTAATTGCGCGCTTGGCGTAATCATGGTCATAGCTGTTTCCTGTGTGAAATTGTTATCCGCT
CACAATTCCACACAACATACGAGCCGGAAGCATAAAGTGTAAAGCCTGGGGTGCCTAATGAGTGAGCTAA
CTCACATTAATTGCGTTGCGCTCACTGCCCGCTTTCCAGTCGGGAAACCTGTCGTGCCAGCTGCATTAAT
GAATCGGCCAACGCGCGGGGAGAGGCGGTTTGCGTATTGGGCGCTCTTCCGCTTCCTCGCTCACTGACTC
GCTGCGCTCGGTCGTTCGGCTGCGGCGAGCGGTATCAGCTCACTCAAAGGCGGTAATACGGTTATCCACA
GAATCAGGGGATAACGCAGGAAAGAACATGTGAGCAAAAGGCCAGCAAAAGGCCAGGAACCGTAAAAAGG
CCGCGTTGCTGGCGTTTTTCCATAGGCTCCGCCCCCCTGACGAGCATCACAAAAATCGACGCTCAAGTCA
GAGGTGGCGAAACCCGACAGGACTATAAAGATACCAGGCGTTTCCCCCTGGAAGCTCCCTCGTGCGCTCT
CCTGTTCCGACCCTGCCGCTTACCGGATACCTGTCCGCCTTTCTCCCTTCGGGAAGCGTGGCGCTTTCTC
ATAGCTCACGCTGTAGGTATCTCAGTTCGGTGTAGGTCGTTCGCTCCAAGCTGGGCTGTGTGCACGAACC
CCCCGTTCAGCCCGACCGCTGCGCCTTATCCGGTAACTATCGTCTTGAGTCCAACCCGGTAAGACACGAC
TTATCGCCACTGGCAGCAGCCACTGGTAACAGGATTAGCAGAGCGAGGTATGTAGGCGGTGCTACAGAGT
TCTTGAAGTGGTGGCCTAACTACGGCTACACTAGAAGGACAGTATTTGGTATCTGCGCTCTGCTGAAGCC
AGTTACCTTCGGAAAAAGAGTTGGTAGCTCTTGATCCGGCAAACAAACCACCGCTGGTAGCGGTGGTTTT
TTTGTTTGCAAGCAGCAGATTACGCGCAGAAAAAAAGGATCTCAAGAAGATCCTTTGATCTTTTCTACGG
GGTCTGACGCTCAGTGGAACGAAAACTCACGTTAAGGGATTTTGGTCATGAGATTATCAAAAAGGATCTT
CACCTAGATCCTTTTAAATTAAAAATGAAGTTTTAAATCAATCTAAAGTATATATGAGTAAACTTGGTCT
GACAGTTACCAATGCTTAATCAGTGAGGCACCTATCTCAGCGATCTGTCTATTTCGTTCATCCATAGTTG
CCTGACTCCCCGTCGTGTAGATAACTACGATACGGGAGGGCTTACCATCTGGCCCCAGTGCTGCAATGAT
ACCGCGAGACCCACGCTCACCGGCTCCAGATTTATCAGCAATAAACCAGCCAGCCGGAAGGGCCGAGCGC
AGAAGTGGTCCTGCAACTTTATCCGCCTCCATCCAGTCTATTAATTGTTGCCGGGAAGCTAGAGTAAGTA
GTTCGCCAGTTAATAGTTTGCGCAACGTTGTTGCCATTGCTACAGGCATCGTGGTGTCACGCTCGTCGTT
TGGTATGGCTTCATTCAGCTCCGGTTCCCAACGATCAAGGCGAGTTACATGATCCCCCATGTTGTGCAAA
AAAGCGGTTAGCTCCTTCGGTCCTCCGATCGTTGTCAGAAGTAAGTTGGCCGCAGTGTTATCACTCATGG
TTATGGCAGCACTGCATAATTCTCTTACTGTCATGCCATCCGTAAGATGCTTTTCTGTGACTGGTGAGTA
CTCAACCAAGTCATTCTGAGAATAGTGTATGCGGCGACCGAGTTGCTCTTGCCCGGCGTCAATACGGGAT
AATACCGCGCCACATAGCAGAACTTTAAAAGTGCTCATCATTGGAAAACGTTCTTCGGGGCGAAAACTCT
CAAGGATCTTACCGCTGTTGAGATCCAGTTCGATGTAACCCACTCGTGCACCCAACTGATCTTCAGCATC
TTTTACTTTCACCAGCGTTTCTGGGTGAGCAAAAACAGGAAGGCAAAATGCCGCAAAAAAGGGAATAAGG
GCGACACGGAAATGTTGAATACTCATACTCTTCCTTTTTCAATATTATTGAAGCATTTATCAGGGTTATT
GTCTCATGAGCGGATACATATTTGAATGTATTTAGAAAAATAAACAAATAGGGGTTCCGCGCACATTTCC
CCGAAAAGTG
Features (pLannotate 1.2.2; 22 found; start..end, strand, type, name):
     34..462     -  rep_origin     f1 ori (sequence partly withheld): f1 bacteriophage origin of replication; arrow indicates direction of (+) strand synthesis
    467..622     -  CDS            lacZα (fragment): LacZα fragment of β-galactosidase; lacZ fragment
    630..648     +  promoter       T7 promoter: promoter for bacteriophage T7 RNA polymerase
   3413..4120    +  CDS            mCherry: mCherry is a basic (constitutively fluorescent) red fluorescent protein published in 2004, derived from Discosoma sp.. It is reported to be a very rapidly-maturing monomer with low acid sensitivity.
   4133..4257    +  protein_bind   attR1: mutant version of attR; recombination site for the Gateway® LR reaction LR Clonase™
   4282..4312    +  promoter       lac UV5 promoter: E. coli lac promoter with an "up" mutation
   4336..4365    +  promoter       cat promoter (fragment): promoter of the E. coli cat gene encoding chloramphenicol acetyltransferase
   4366..5025    +  CDS            CmR: chloramphenicol acetyltransferase; cat; confers resistance to chloramphenicol
   5204..5362    +  CDS            ccdA (fragment): CCDA_ECO57 - Also known as H, letA. Experimental evidence at protein level: Swiss-Prot protein existence level 1. Antitoxin component of a type II toxin-antitoxin (TA) system which inhibits the post-segregational killing (PSK) of plasmid-free cells, also referred to as a plasmid addiction system. Binds to and blocks the activity of CcdB; will also remove bound CcdB protein from the CcdB-GyrA complex by forming a CcdA-CcdB complex, a process termed rejuvenation. Functions as a transcriptional corepressor for the ccdAB operon, repression also requires CcdB (By similarity). From Escherichia coli
   5367..5669    +  CDS            ccdB: CCDB_ECOLI - Also known as G, letB, letD. Experimental evidence at protein level: Swiss-Prot protein existence level 1. Toxic component of a type II toxin-antitoxin (TA) system, functioning in plasmid maintainence. Responsible for the post- segregational killing (PSK) of plasmid-free cells, also referred to as a plasmid addiction system. Half-life of over 2 hours. Cell killing by CcdB is accompanied by filamentation, defects in chromosome and plasmid segregation, defects in cell division, formation of anucleate cells, decreased DNA synthesis and plasmid loss. Interferes with the activity of DN
   5713..5837    -  protein_bind   attR2: mutant version of attR; recombination site for the Gateway® LR reaction LR Clonase™
   5855..5872    -  promoter       T7 promoter (fragment): promoter for bacteriophage T7 RNA polymerase
   5877..6011    -  polyA_signal   SV40 poly(A) signal: SV40 polyadenylation signal
   8385..8425    -  misc_feature   MCS (fragment): pBluescript multiple cloning site
   8438..8456    -  promoter       T3 promoter: promoter for bacteriophage T3 RNA polymerase
   8501..8517    -  protein_bind   lac operator: The lac repressor binds to the lac operator to inhibit transcription in E. coli. This inhibition can be relieved by adding lactose or isopropyl-β-D-thiogalactopyranoside (IPTG). lac repressor encoded by lacI
   8525..8555    -  promoter       lac promoter: promoter for the E. coli lac operon
   8570..8591    -  protein_bind   CAP binding site: CAP binding activates transcription in the presence of cAMP. E. coli catabolite activator protein
   8604..8696    -  CDS            lacI (fragment): lac repressor; lacI; The lac repressor binds to the lac operator to inhibit transcription in E. coli. This inhibition can be relieved by adding lactose or isopropyl-β-D-thiogalactopyranoside (IPTG).
   8879..9467    -  rep_origin     ori: high-copy-number ColE1/pMB1/pBR322/pUC origin of replication
   9638..10498   -  CDS            AmpR: β-lactamase; bla; confers resistance to ampicillin, carbenicillin, and related antibiotics
  10499..10603   -  promoter       AmpR promoter: bla
