[The description below was written by a language model from this plasmid's Addgene catalogue record and pLannotate feature annotations shown in this document.]
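Description:
373 pTol2-fli1ep:CherryDest is a Gateway destination vector for Tol2 transposon-mediated transgenesis in zebrafish, built on a pBluescript backbone (about 10.6 kb). It replicates in E. coli from a high-copy ColE1/pUC-type origin and carries an f1 origin, ampicillin resistance (bla) on the backbone, and the remnants of the pBluescript lacZα/MCS region with flanking T7 and T3 promoters. Because the Gateway cassette contains the ccdB toxin gene together with a chloramphenicol resistance gene, the empty vector is maintained under dual chloramphenicol and ampicillin selection in a ccdB-tolerant strain.

The payload, as catalogued, consists of the fli1ep element placed upstream of an mCherry coding sequence, followed directly by an attR1–CmR–ccdB–attR2 cassette and an SV40 late polyadenylation signal. An LR recombination with an entry clone replaces the CmR/ccdB segment with a gene of interest. Loss of ccdB provides counter-selection for recombinants in standard strains. The position of mCherry immediately before attR1 suggests the design yields an N-terminal mCherry fusion to the incoming coding sequence, although the record does not state the reading-frame arrangement explicitly. The automated feature table does not annotate the fli1ep element or the Tol2 transposon arms. These presumably lie in the large unannotated stretches upstream of mCherry and downstream of the poly(A) signal, where Tol2 ends would allow transposase-mediated integration of the cassette into the genome. The vector belongs to a set of Gateway-compatible tools for analysing gene function in zebrafish, here by expressing red-fluorescently labelled proteins under fli1ep control.
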