Addgene plasmid #73493: 373 pTol2-fli1ep:CherryDest
Purpose: Tol2 vector with fli1ep element upstream of mCherry, attR1/R2 cassette, and late SV40 pA signal
Depositing lab: Nathan Lawson. Depositing organization: University of Massachusetts, Worcester. Publication: Gateway compatible vectors for analysis of gene function in the zebrafish. Villefranc JA, Amigo J, Lawson ND. Dev Dyn. 2007 Nov . 236(11):3077-87. 10.1002/dvdy.21354 PubMed 17948311.
Backbone
  Vector backbone: pBluescript
Growth in bacteria
  Bacterial resistance: Chloramphenicol and Ampicillin, 25 & 100 μg/mL
  Growth temperature: 37°C
  Growth strain: ccdB Survival
  Copy number: High Copy
Gene/Insert
  Gene/Insert name: fli1ep:mCherry-attR1-attR2
  Species: Synthetic
Terms and licenses: Academic/Nonprofit Terms; Industry Terms: Not Available to Industry
How to cite: 373 pTol2-fli1ep:CherryDest was a gift from Nathan Lawson (Addgene plasmid # 73493 ; http://n2t.net/addgene:73493 ; RRID:Addgene_73493)
