>Addgene plasmid #73493 | 373 pTol2-fli1ep:CherryDest | addgene partial sequence | sequence record 139453 | Tol2-F 5'-CAATCCTGCAGTGCTGAAAA-3'
TGTATTAGTCTTGATAGAGAGGCTGCAAATAGCAGGAAACGTGAGCAGAGACTCCCTGGTGTCTGAAACA
CAGGCCAGATGGGCCGATAATTCGCCCTTGGAGATCTCATCTTTGACCCATAAACATACACTAAAACCCA
ACAGTCAACTTTATCAAATGAAATGAGTGTAATTAACTCAAAATTTACTGAATGTTGATTCTACTCATTC
GAAAAGAGTTTTAAACTCAGTGTTGAAGGTAGTGAGTTCATTAAATACCTCATTACTTCAACTTAACTGG
AGTAAGTTCATGGTACTCACATAGATTAGTTTAGCTCAAATGGTTTGTAGCAGTCGGTTCCCTCAAGCAG
TTTGAGTTGCCTTAACTTTTTGGGTTTTACAGTACTCAGTTGGTTTGAGTTCACTTCACTTATTGGGTTC
AACATGTGCTCAAATTGCATCGTTTAATCAAATAGATTAAGTTCACAGTACTCATTAGGATTAGTTTTTG
AACTTAAATGGTTTGTTGCAGTCGGTTTCCTCAAACGGTTTGAGTTTCCATAACTTTATGGGTTTTTCAG
TGTAGTAAACATATGCATCCACAGATTATAATAGTAACCTGCATGTTTTTTCCTTCACAATTTGACACAG
ATACCTCACATGATTGACTTTTAACTGTACACTTTAGTCGACAATGAGAAGGGTGTCTCAATCTATGGGT
ATTTCCTGTTCCACACAATCTGGTTTCCTGTCAGGTTTCCTTTTCCTCCTGAAACAA
