>Addgene plasmid #73493 | 373 pTol2-fli1ep:CherryDest | addgene partial sequence | sequence record 139494 | CAT-R 5'-GCAACTGACTGAAATGCCTC-3'
GGTATATCCAGTGATTTTTTTCTCCATTTTAGCTTCCTTAGCTCCTGAAAATCTCGACGGATCCTAACTC
AAAATCCACACATTATACGAGCCGGAAGCATAAAGTGTAAAGCCTGGGGTGCCTAATGCGGCCGCCATAG
TGACTGGATATGTTGTGTTTTACAGTATTATGTAGTCTGTTTTTTATGCAAAATCTAATTTAATATATTG
ATATTTATATCATTTTACGTTTCTCGTTCAGCTTTTTTGTACAAACTTGTGATTCGAGATCTCTTGTACA
GCTCGTCCATGCCGCCGGTGGAGTGGCGGCCCTCGGCGCGCTCGTACTGTTCCACGATGGTGTAGTCCTC
GTTGTGGGAGGTGATGTCCAGCTTGATGTTGACGTTGTAGGCGCCGGGCAGCTGCACGGGCTTCTTGGCC
TTGTAGGTGGTCTTGACCTCGGCGTCGTAGTGGCCGCCGTCCTTCAGCTTCAGCCTCTGCTTGATCTCGC
CCTTCAGGGCGCCGTCCTCGGGGTACATCCGCTCGGAGGAGGCCTCCCAGCCCATGGTCTTCTTCTGCAT
TACGGGGCCGTCGGAGGGGAAGTTGGTGCCGCGCAGCTTCACCTTGTAGATGAACTCGCCGTCCTGCAGG
GAGGAGTCCTGGGTCACGGTCACCACGCCGCCGTCCTCGAAGTTCATCACGCGCTCCCACTTGAAGCCCT
CGG
